Addgene plasmid #148653: pnEA-NpG-HsNot11_257-499-P289A-P290A_AF
Purpose: Bacterial Expression of HsNot11_257-499-P289AP290A
Depositing lab: Elisa Izaurralde. Depositing organization: Max Planck Institute for Developmental Biology.
Backbone
  Vector backbone: Unknown
  Vector type: Bacterial Expression
Growth in bacteria
  Bacterial resistance: Ampicillin, 100 μg/mL
  Growth temperature: 37°C
  Growth strain: DH5alpha
  Copy number: Low Copy
Gene/Insert
  Gene/Insert name: HsNot11_257-499-P289AP290A (alt name: C2ORF29)
  Species: H. sapiens (human)
  Entrez Gene: CNOT11 (a.k.a. C2orf29, C40)
  Cloning method: Unknown
Terms and licenses: Academic/Nonprofit Terms; Industry Terms: Not Available to Industry
Depositor comments: ORF extracted from NCBI:NM_017546.4. Plasmids from this collection were made available to the research community and donated after the lab closed. Please note that the sequence provided by the depositing laboratory may be theoretical/predicted or based on Sanger sequencing results. There may be discrepancies between sequencing results obtained by Addgene and the depositor sequence. If an Addgene verified sequence is not available, please contact before placing your order to request that our lab fully sequence the plasmid.
How to cite: pnEA-NpG-HsNot11_257-499-P289A-P290A_AF was a gift from Elisa Izaurralde (Addgene plasmid # 148653 ; http://n2t.net/addgene:148653 ; RRID:Addgene_148653)
