[The description below was written by a language model from this plasmid's Addgene catalogue record and pLannotate feature annotations shown in this document.]
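Description:
pnEA-NpG-HsNot11_257-499-P289A-P290A_AF is a 7.1 kb bacterial expression plasmid that produces a fragment of human CNOT11 (also called C2orf29) as an N-terminal GST fusion in E. coli. The catalogue lists the backbone as unknown, but the annotated features show a pET-like, pBR322-derived architecture. It has a ColE1/pMB1-type origin together with the bom region and the rop gene, which keeps copy number low, in line with the recorded low-copy status. Selection is by ampicillin through the bla gene under its own promoter. Several tetracycline-resistance fragments and a tet promoter appear to be non-functional remnants of the parental pBR322 sequence, interrupted by the expression cassette.

The payload is driven by a T7 promoter followed by a lac operator and the phage T7 gene 10 ribosome binding site, with a plasmid-borne lacI gene supplying repressor. Expression therefore needs a host that provides T7 RNA polymerase and can be induced with IPTG. The open reading frame begins with Schistosoma japonicum glutathione S-transferase, which allows affinity purification on glutathione resin. GST is fused to CNOT11 residues 257–499 carrying the P289A and P290A substitutions, derived from the human reference mRNA. A short match to a T7 gene 10B-derived sequence lies downstream of the insert and just before the T7 terminator; it is probably vector-derived rather than part of the fusion, though the record does not say. CNOT11 is a subunit of the CCR4-NOT deadenylase complex and is required for CNOT10 association. The record does not state the purpose of the double-alanine mutant beyond bacterial expression. The depositor notes that the supplied sequence may be theoretical.
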