Features (pLannotate 1.2.2; 20 found; start..end, strand, type, name):
    104..208     +  promoter       AmpR promoter: bla
    209..1069    +  CDS            AmpR: β-lactamase; bla; confers resistance to ampicillin, carbenicillin, and related antibiotics
   1240..1828    +  rep_origin     ori: high-copy-number ColE1/pMB1/pBR322/pUC origin of replication
   2014..2156    -  misc_feature   bom: basis of mobility region from pBR322
   2258..2449    -  CDS            rop: Rop protein, which maintains plasmids at low copy number; rop
   2466..2846    +  CDS            YPB1_ECOLX: Protein predicted: Swiss-Prot protein existence level 4. From Escherichia coli.
   3088..3712    -  CDS            TcR (fragment): tetracycline efflux protein; tet; confers resistance to tetracycline
   3727..3748    -  protein_bind   CAP binding site: CAP binding activates transcription in the presence of cAMP. E. coli catabolite activator protein
   3761..4843    -  CDS            lacI: lac repressor; lacI; The lac repressor binds to the lac operator to inhibit transcription in E. coli. This inhibition can be relieved by adding lactose or isopropyl-β-D-thiogalactopyranoside (IPTG).
   4844..4921    -  promoter       lacI promoter: lacI
   4929..5208    -  CDS            TcR (fragment): tetracycline efflux protein; tet; confers resistance to tetracycline
   5230..5248    +  promoter       T7 promoter: promoter for bacteriophage T7 RNA polymerase
   5249..5273    +  protein_bind   lac operator: The lac repressor binds to the lac operator to inhibit transcription in E. coli. This inhibition can be relieved by adding lactose or isopropyl-β-D-thiogalactopyranoside (IPTG). lac repressor encoded by lacI
   5288..5310    +  RBS            RBS: efficient ribosome binding site from bacteriophage T7 gene 10 (Olins and Rangwala, 1989)
   5321..5971    +  CDS            GST: glutathione S-transferase from Schistosoma japonicum
   5965..6753    +  CDS            CNOT11 (fragment): CNO11_HUMAN - Also known as C2orf29. Experimental evidence at protein level: Swiss-Prot protein existence level 1. Component of the CCR4-NOT complex which is one of the major cellular mRNA deadenylases and is linked to various cellular processes including bulk mRNA degradation, miRNA-mediated repression, translational repression during translational initiation and general transcription regulation. Additional complex functions may be a consequence of its influence on mRNA expression. Is required for the association of CNOT10 with the CCR4-NOT complex. Seems not to be required for complex deaden
   6794..6843    +  CDS            SET1 (fragment): solubility-enhancement tag derived from T7 phage gene 10B
   6851..6898    +  terminator     T7 terminator: transcription terminator for bacteriophage T7 RNA polymerase
   6921..7025    -  CDS            TcR (fragment): tetracycline efflux protein; tet; confers resistance to tetracycline
   7073..7101    -  promoter       tet promoter: E. coli promoter for tetracycline efflux protein gene
>Addgene plasmid #148653 | pnEA-NpG-HsNot11_257-499-P289A-P290A_AF | depositor full sequence | sequence record 291101 | Full Sequence
TTCTTGAAGACGAAAGGGCCTCGTGATACGCCTATTTTTATAGGTTAATGTCATGATAATAATGGTTTCT
TAGACGTCAGGTGGCACTTTTCGGGGAAATGTGCGCGGAACCCCTATTTGTTTATTTTTCTAAATACATT
CAAATATGTATCCGCTCATGAGACAATAACCCTGATAAATGCTTCAATAATATTGAAAAAGGAAGAGTAT
GAGTATTCAACATTTCCGTGTCGCCCTTATTCCCTTTTTTGCGGCATTTTGCCTTCCTGTTTTTGCTCAC
CCAGAAACGCTGGTGAAAGTAAAAGATGCTGAAGATCAGTTGGGTGCACGAGTGGGTTACATCGAACTGG
ATCTCAACAGCGGTAAGATCCTTGAGAGTTTTCGCCCCGAAGAACGTTTTCCAATGATGAGCACTTTTAA
AGTTCTGCTATGTGGCGCGGTATTATCCCGTGTTGACGCCGGGCAAGAGCAACTCGGTCGCCGCATACAC
TATTCTCAGAATGACTTGGTTGAGTACTCACCAGTCACAGAAAAGCATCTTACGGATGGCATGACAGTAA
GAGAATTATGCAGTGCTGCCATAACCATGAGTGATAACACTGCGGCCAACTTACTTCTGACAACGATCGG
AGGACCGAAGGAGCTAACCGCTTTTTTGCACAACATGGGGGATCATGTAACTCGCCTTGATCGTTGGGAA
CCGGAGCTGAATGAAGCCATACCAAACGACGAGCGTGACACCACGATGCCTGCAGCAATGGCAACAACGT
TGCGCAAACTATTAACTGGCGAACTACTTACTCTAGCTTCCCGGCAACAATTAATAGACTGGATGGAGGC
GGATAAAGTTGCAGGACCACTTCTGCGCTCGGCCCTTCCGGCTGGCTGGTTTATTGCTGATAAATCTGGA
GCCGGTGAGCGTGGGTCTCGCGGTATCATTGCAGCACTGGGGCCAGATGGTAAGCCCTCCCGTATCGTAG
TTATCTACACGACGGGGAGTCAGGCAACTATGGATGAACGAAATAGACAGATCGCTGAGATAGGTGCCTC
ACTGATTAAGCATTGGTAACTGTCAGACCAAGTTTACTCATATATACTTTAGATTGATTTAAAACTTCAT
TTTTAATTTAAAAGGATCTAGGTGAAGATCCTTTTTGATAATCTCATGACCAAAATCCCTTAACGTGAGT
TTTCGTTCCACTGAGCGTCAGACCCCGTAGAAAAGATCAAAGGATCTTCTTGAGATCCTTTTTTTCTGCG
CGTAATCTGCTGCTTGCAAACAAAAAAACCACCGCTACCAGCGGTGGTTTGTTTGCCGGATCAAGAGCTA
CCAACTCTTTTTCCGAAGGTAACTGGCTTCAGCAGAGCGCAGATACCAAATACTGTCCTTCTAGTGTAGC
CGTAGTTAGGCCACCACTTCAAGAACTCTGTAGCACCGCCTACATACCTCGCTCTGCTAATCCTGTTACC
AGTGGCTGCTGCCAGTGGCGATAAGTCGTGTCTTACCGGGTTGGACTCAAGACGATAGTTACCGGATAAG
GCGCAGCGGTCGGGCTGAACGGGGGGTTCGTGCACACAGCCCAGCTTGGAGCGAACGACCTACACCGAAC
TGAGATACCTACAGCGTGAGCTATGAGAAAGCGCCACGCTTCCCGAAGGGAGAAAGGCGGACAGGTATCC
GGTAAGCGGCAGGGTCGGAACAGGAGAGCGCACGAGGGAGCTTCCAGGGGGAAACGCCTGGTATCTTTAT
AGTCCTGTCGGGTTTCGCCACCTCTGACTTGAGCGTCGATTTTTGTGATGCTCGTCAGGGGGGCGGAGCC
TATGGAAAAACGCCAGCAACGCGGCCTTTTTACGGTTCCTGGCCTTTTGCTGGCCTTTTGCTCACATGTT
CTTTCCTGCGTTATCCCCTGATTCTGTGGATAACCGTATTACCGCCTTTGAGTGAGCTGATACCGCTCGC
CGCAGCCGAACGACCGAGCGCAGCGAGTCAGTGAGCGAGGAAGCGGAAGAGCGCCTGATGCGGTATTTTC
TCCTTACGCATCTGTGCGGTATTTCACACCGCATATATGGTGCACTCTCAGTACAATCTGCTCTGATGCC
GCATAGTTAAGCCAGTATACACTCCGCTATCGCTACGTGACTGGGTCATGGCTGCGCCCCGACACCCGCC
AACACCCGCTGACGCGCCCTGACGGGCTTGTCTGCTCCCGGCATCCGCTTACAGACAAGCTGTGACCGTC
TCCGGGAGCTGCATGTGTCAGAGGTTTTCACCGTCATCACCGAAACGCGCGAGGCAGCTGCGGTAAAGCT
CATCAGCGTGGTCGTGAAGCGATTCACAGATGTCTGCCTGTTCATCCGCGTCCAGCTCGTTGAGTTTCTC
CAGAAGCGTTAATGTCTGGCTTCTGATAAAGCGGGCCATGTTAAGGGCGGTTTTTTCCTGTTTGGTCACT
GATGCCTCCGTGTAAGGGGGATTTCTGTTCATGGGGGTAATGATACCGATGAAACGAGAGAGGATGCTCA
CGATACGGGTTACTGATGATGAACATGCCCGGTTACTGGAACGTTGTGAGGGTAAACAACTGGCGGTATG
GATGCGGCGGGACCAGAGAAAAATCACTCAGGGTCAATGCCAGCGCTTCGTTAATACAGATGTAGGTGTT
CCACAGGGTAGCCAGCAGCATCCTGCGATGCAGATCCGGAACATAATGGTGCAGGGCGCTGACTTCCGCG
TTTCCAGACTTTACGAAACACGGAAACCGAAGACCATTCATGTTGTTGCTCAGGTCGCAGACGTTTTGCA
GCAGCAGTCGCTTCACGTTCGCTCGCGTATCGGTGATTCATTCTGCTAACCAGTAAGGCAACCCCGCCAG
CCTAGCCGGGTCCTCAACGACAGGAGCACGATCATGCGCACCCGTGGCCAGGACCCAACGCTGCCCGAGA
TGCGCCGCGTGCGGCTGCTGGAGATGGCGGACGCGATGGATATGTTCTGCCAAGGGTTGGTTTGCGCATT
CACAGTTCTCCGCAAGAATTGATTGGCTCCAATTCTTGGAGTGGTGAATCCGTTAGCGAGGTGCCGCCGG
CTTCCATTCAGGTCGAGGTGGCCCGGCTCCATGCACCGCGACGCAACGCGGGGAGGCAGACAAGGTATAG
GGCGGCGCCTACAATCCATGCCAACCCGTTCCATGTGCTCGCCGAGGCGGCATAAATCGCCGTGACGATC
AGCGGTCCAGTGATCGAAGTTAGGCTGGTAAGAGCCGCGAGCGATCCTTGAAGCTGTCCCTGATGGTCGT
CATCTACCTGCCTGGACAGCATGGCCTGCAACGCGGGCATCCCGATGCCGCCGGAAGCGAGAAGAATCAT
AATGGGGAAGGCCATCCAGCCTCGCGTCGCGAACGCCAGCAAGACGTAGCCCAGCGCGTCGGCCGCCATG
CCGGCGATAATGGCCTGCTTCTCGCCGAAACGTTTGGTGGCGGGACCAGTGACGAAGGCTTGAGCGAGGG
CGTGCAAGATTCCGAATACCGCAAGCGACAGGCCGATCATCGTCGCGCTCCAGCGAAAGCGGTCCTCGCC
GAAAATGACCCAGAGCGCTGCCGGCACCTGTCCTACGAGTTGCATGATAAAGAAGACAGTCATAAGTGCG
GCGACGATAGTCATGCCCCGCGCCCACCGGAAGGAGCTGACTGGGTTGAAGGCTCTCAAGGGCATCGGTC
GAGATCCCGGTGCCTAATGAGTGAGCTAACTTACATTAATTGCGTTGCGCTCACTGCCCGCTTTCCAGTC
GGGAAACCTGTCGTGCCAGCTGCATTAATGAATCGGCCAACGCGCGGGGAGAGGCGGTTTGCGTATTGGG
CGCCAGGGTGGTTTTTCTTTTCACCAGTGAGACGGGCAACAGCTGATTGCCCTTCACCGCCTGGCCCTGA
GAGAGTTGCAGCAAGCGGTCCACGCTGGTTTGCCCCAGCAGGCGAAAATCCTGTTTGATGGTGGTTAACG
GCGGGATATAACATGAGCTGTCTTCGGTATCGTCGTATCCCACTACCGAGATATCCGCACCAACGCGCAG
CCCGGACTCGGTAATGGCGCGCATTGCGCCCAGCGCCATCTGATCGTTGGCAACCAGCATCGCAGTGGGA
ACGATGCCCTCATTCAGCATTTGCATGGTTTGTTGAAAACCGGACATGGCACTCCAGTCGCCTTCCCGTT
CCGCTATCGGCTGAATTTGATTGCGAGTGAGATATTTATGCCAGCCAGCCAGACGCAGACGCGCCGAGAC
AGAACTTAATGGGCCCGCTAACAGCGCGATTTGCTGGTGACCCAATGCGACCAGATGCTCCACGCCCAGT
CGCGTACCGTCTTCATGGGAGAAAATAATACTGTTGATGGGTGTCTGGTCAGAGACATCAAGAAATAACG
CCGGAACATTAGTGCAGGCAGCTTCCACAGCAATGGCATCCTGGTCATCCAGCGGATAGTTAATGATCAG
CCCACTGACGCGTTGCGCGAGAAGATTGTGCACCGCCGCTTTACAGGCTTCGACGCCGCTTCGTTCTACC
ATCGACACCACCACGCTGGCACCCAGTTGATCGGCGCGAGATTTAATCGCCGCGACAATTTGCGACGGCG
CGTGCAGGGCCAGACTGGAGGTGGCAACGCCAATCAGCAACGACTGTTTGCCCGCCAGTTGTTGTGCCAC
GCGGTTGGGAATGTAATTCAGCTCCGCCATCGCCGCTTCCACTTTTTCCCGCGTTTTCGCAGAAACGTGG
CTGGCCTGGTTCACCACGCGGGAAACGGTCTGATAAGAGACACCGGCATACTCTGCGACATCGTATAACG
TTACTGGTTTCACATTCACCACCCTGAATTGACTCTCTTCCGGGCGCTATCATGCCATACCGCGAAAGGT
TTTGCGCCATTCGATGGTGTCCGGGATCTCGACGCTCTCCCTTATGCGACTCCTGCATTAGGAAGCAGCC
CAGTAGTAGGTTGAGGCCGTTGAGCACCGCCGCCGCAAGGAATGGTGCATGCAAGGAGATGGCGCCCAAC
AGTCCCCCGGCCACGGGGCCTGCCACCATACCCACGCCGAAACAAGCGCTCATGAGCCCGAAGTGGCGAG
CCCGATCTTCCCCATCGGTGATGTCGGCGATATAGGCGCCAGCAACCGCACCTGTGGCGCCGGTGATGCC
GGCCACGATGCGTCCGGCGTAGAGGATCGAGATCTCGATCCCGCGAAATTAATACGACTCACTATAGGGG
AATTGTGAGCGGATAACAATTCCCCACTAGTAATAATTTTGTTTAACTTTAAGAAGGAGATATACCATGG
CCCCTATACTAGGTTATTGGAAAATTAAGGGCCTTGTGCAACCCACTCGACTTCTTTTGGAATATCTTGA
AGAAAAATATGAAGAGCATTTGTATGAGCGCGATGAAGGTGATAAATGGCGAAACAAAAAGTTTGAATTG
GGTTTGGAGTTTCCCAATCTTCCTTATTATATTGATGGTGATGTTAAATTAACACAGTCTATGGCCATCA
TACGTTATATAGCTGACAAGCACAACATGTTGGGTGGTTGTCCAAAAGAGCGTGCAGAGATTTCAATGCT
TGAAGGAGCGGTTTTGGATATTAGATACGGTGTTTCGAGAATTGCATATAGTAAAGACTTTGAAACTCTC
AAAGTTGATTTTCTTAGCAAGCTACCTGAAATGCTGAAAATGTTCGAAGATCGTTTATGTCATAAAACAT
ATTTAAATGGTGATCATGTAACCCATCCTGACTTCATGTTGTATGACGCTCTTGATGTTGTTTTATACAT
GGACCCAATGTGCCTGGATGCGTTCCCAAAATTAGTTTGTTTTAAAAAACGTATTGAAGCTATCCCACAA
ATTGATAAGTACTTGAAATCCAGCAAGTATATAGCATGGCCTTTGCAGGGCTGGCAAGCCACGTTTGGTG
GTGGCGACCATCCGCCAAAATCGGATGGTACCGGCAGCGGCCTGGAAGTTCTGTTCCAGGGGCCCCATAT
GCTCGAGGACAGCTCAGTTGCCTCTCAGATCACAGAAGCTTTAGTCAGCGGACCAAAGCCACCTATTGAA
AGCCATTTTCGACCAGAGTTTATTCGTCCACCGGCGGCGCTCCACATTTGTGAGGATGAACTTGCTTGGC
TAAACCCCACGGAGCCTGACCACGCGATCCAGTGGGATAAATCGATGTGTGTTAAGAATAGCACTGGTGT
GGAGATCAAACGAATAATGGCCAAAGCCTTCAAAAGCCCCTTATCCTCTCCCCAACAAACACAGCTACTT
GGTGAGTTGGAAAAAGACCCCAAACTTGTCTACCATATTGGCCTCACCCCAGCCAAACTTCCTGACCTTG
TGGAAAACAACCCTTTAGTCGCTATAGAAATGTTGCTGAAATTAATGCAGTCAAGCCAGATCACTGAGTA
TTTCTCTGTCCTGGTCAATATGGACATGTCTTTACATTCAATGGAAGTTGTAAATCGACTAACTACAGCT
GTTGATCTACCTCCTGAATTTATTCACCTTTATATATCAAATTGCATCTCTACTTGTGAACAGATTAAGG
ATAAATATATGCAGAATCGGTTGGTGCGTCTTGTGTGTGTGTTTCTCCAATCCTTGATCCGTAACAAAAT
TATTAATGTACAGGATTTGTTTATAGAAGTGCAGGCATTCTGTATTGAATTCAGTAGGATACGAGAAGCT
GCTGGTCTTTTCCGGTTGTTGAAGACATTGGATTAAGGATCCTAATAGTCTAGAGCTAGCCCTAGGAGAT
CCGGCTGCTAACAAAGCCCGAAAGGAAGCTGAGTTGGCTGCTGCCACCGCTGAGCAATAACTAGCATAAC
CCCTTGGGGCCTCTAAACGGGTCTTGAGGGGTTTTTTGCTGAAAGGAGGAACTATATCCGGATATCCCGC
AAGAGGCCCGGCAGTACCGGCATAACCAAGCCTATGCCTACAGCATCCAGGGTGACGGTGCCGAGGATGA
CGATGAGCGCATTGTTAGATTTCATACACGGTGCCTGACTGCGTTAGCAATTTAACTGTGATAAACTACC
GCATTAAAGCTTATCGATGATAAGCTGTCAAACATGAGAA
